Addgene plasmid #112060: pcDNA3.1(+)-NES-ZapCV2 (cpV143)
Purpose: Genetically-encoded Cyan-Yellow Zinc FRET sensor. Localizes to the cytosol. Useful for detecting free zinc ion levels in the cytosol (in vitro Kd ~2.3 nM, n = 0.53)
Depositing lab: Amy Palmer. Publication: Droplet Microfluidic Flow Cytometer For Sorting On Transient Cellular Responses Of Genetically-Encoded Sensors. Fiedler BL, Van Buskirk S, Carter KP, Qin Y, Carpenter MC, Palmer AE, Jimenez R. Anal Chem. 2017 Jan 3;89(1):711-719. doi: 10.1021/acs.analchem.6b03235. Epub 2016 Dec 13. PubMed 27959493.
Backbone
  Vector backbone: pcDNA3.1(+)
  Backbone manufacturer: Invitrogen (ThermoFisher / Life Technologies)
  Backbone size w/o insert (bp): 5428
  Vector type: Mammalian Expression
  Selectable markers: Neomycin (select with G418)
Growth in bacteria
  Bacterial resistance: Ampicillin, 100 μg/mL
  Growth temperature: 37°C
  Growth strain: DH5alpha
  Growth instructions: Depositing lab uses Omnimax cells.
  Copy number: High Copy
Gene/Insert
  Gene/Insert name: NES-ZapCV2
  Species: Synthetic
  Insert size (bp): 1693
  Mutation: ECFP gene is truncated 36 bp at 3' end. Venus gene is circurlarly permuted at residue 173. Zap2 zinc binding domain derived from S. cerevisiae Zap1 zinc finger domains 1 & 2 with C581H and C618H mutations.
  Promoter: CMV
  Tag / fusion protein: Nuclear Export Signal (NES) derived from HIV-1 (N terminal on insert)
  Cloning method: Restriction Enzyme; 5′ cloning site KpnI (not destroyed); 3′ cloning site EcoRI (not destroyed)
  Sequencing primers: 5′ Quintara Bio: CMV Forward (5'-CGCAAATGGGCGGTAGGCGTG-3'); 3′ Quintara Bio: L-12EndR (5'- GGAAAGGACAGTGGGAGTGG -3')
Terms and licenses: Academic/Nonprofit Terms; Industry Terms: Not Available to Industry
How to cite: pcDNA3.1(+)-NES-ZapCV2 (cpV143) was a gift from Amy Palmer (Addgene plasmid # 112060 ; http://n2t.net/addgene:112060 ; RRID:Addgene_112060)
