[The description below was written by a language model from this plasmid's Addgene catalogue record and pLannotate feature annotations shown in this document.]
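Description:
pcDNA3.1(+)-NES-ZapCV2 (cpV143) is a mammalian expression plasmid encoding a genetically encoded cyan-yellow FRET sensor for free zinc in the cytosol. It is built on the commercial pcDNA3.1(+) backbone, with the roughly 1.7 kb synthetic sensor cassette cloned between KpnI and EcoRI sites that both remain intact; the full sequenced plasmid is about 7.1 kb. In bacteria it is maintained at high copy through a ColE1/pUC-type origin and selected with ampicillin via the β-lactamase gene. An f1 origin is also present. For stable mammalian lines, an SV40 early promoter drives a neomycin phosphotransferase gene terminated by the SV40 poly(A) signal, allowing G418 selection.

The sensor is transcribed from the CMV immediate-early enhancer/promoter and terminated by the bovine growth hormone poly(A) signal; a T7 promoter sits upstream of the insert. The open reading frame begins with an HIV-1-derived nuclear export signal that keeps the protein in the cytosol, followed by an ECFP donor truncated by 36 bp at its 3' end, a Zap2 zinc-binding domain, and a Venus acceptor. The Zap2 module derives from zinc fingers 1 and 2 of the yeast transcription factor Zap1 and carries C581H and C618H substitutions. Zinc binding to the finger domain changes the distance or orientation between the two fluorophores, altering FRET efficiency and giving a ratiometric readout. The reported in vitro Kd is about 2.3 nM with a Hill coefficient of 0.53.

The record is inconsistent about the acceptor: the plasmid name says cpV143, whereas the mutation field and the feature annotation both indicate circular permutation at residue 173. Short annotated fragments such as the HIV-1 LTR, ble, lacI and bom hits appear to be backbone remnants or automated matches rather than functional elements.
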