Features (pLannotate 1.2.2; 22 found; start..end, strand, type, name):
     17..69      -  misc_feature   bom (fragment): basis of mobility region from pBR322
    224..603     +  enhancer       CMV enhancer: human cytomegalovirus immediate early enhancer
    604..807     +  promoter       CMV promoter: human cytomegalovirus (CMV) immediate early promoter
    803..836     +  LTR            5' LTR (truncated) (fragment): truncated 5' long terminal repeat (LTR) from HIV-1
    852..870     +  promoter       T7 promoter: promoter for bacteriophage T7 RNA polymerase
    967..1644    +  CDS            Enhanced Cyan-Emitting GFP: Enhanced Cyan-Emitting GFP is a basic (constitutively fluorescent) cyan fluorescent protein published in 2002, derived from Aequorea victoria.
   1654..1860    +  CDS            ZAP1 (fragment): ZAP1_YEAST - Experimental evidence at protein level: Swiss-Prot protein existence level 1. Transcription regulator controlling zinc-responsive gene expression. Binds to zinc-responsive elements (ZREs) (consensus sequence 5'-ACCYYNAAGGT-3') in the promoter of target genes (PubMed:9786867). Recruits SWI/SNF, SAGA, and Mediator complexes as coactivators in a zinc-responsive manner (PubMed:22950018). Involved in zinc ion homeostasis by zinc-responsive transcriptional regulation of the zinc uptake system genes ZTR1 and ZTR2 (PubMed:9271382). Positively regulates ETR1 expression, affecting mitochond
   1867..2601    +  CDS            cp173Venus: circularly permuted form of the Venus yellow fluorescent protein (Nagai et al., 2004) efficient FRET acceptor for CFP
   2681..2905    +  polyA_signal   bGH poly(A) signal: bovine growth hormone polyadenylation signal
   2909..2930    +  promoter       SV40 promoter (fragment): SV40 enhancer and early promoter
   2951..3379    +  rep_origin     f1 ori (sequence partly withheld): f1 bacteriophage origin of replication; arrow indicates direction of (+) strand synthesis
   3393..3722    +  promoter       SV40 promoter: SV40 enhancer and early promoter
   3789..4580    +  CDS            neo: KKA2_KLEPN - Also known as kan, nptII. Experimental evidence at protein level: Swiss-Prot protein existence level 1. Resistance to kanamycin, neomycin, paromomycin, ribostamycin, butirosin and gentamicin B. From Klebsiella pneumoniae.
   4604..4762    +  CDS            ble (fragment): BLE_KLEPN - Experimental evidence at protein level: Swiss-Prot protein existence level 1. Binding protein with a strong affinity to the bleomycin family of antibiotics. Binds to CL990; an antimitotic-antibiotic compound. From Klebsiella pneumoniae.
   4757..4878    +  polyA_signal   SV40 poly(A) signal: SV40 polyadenylation signal
   4951..4967    -  protein_bind   lac operator: The lac repressor binds to the lac operator to inhibit transcription in E. coli. This inhibition can be relieved by adding lactose or isopropyl-β-D-thiogalactopyranoside (IPTG). lac repressor encoded by lacI
   4975..5005    -  promoter       lac promoter: promoter for the E. coli lac operon
   5020..5041    -  protein_bind   CAP binding site: CAP binding activates transcription in the presence of cAMP. E. coli catabolite activator protein
   5054..5146    -  CDS            lacI (fragment): lac repressor; lacI; The lac repressor binds to the lac operator to inhibit transcription in E. coli. This inhibition can be relieved by adding lactose or isopropyl-β-D-thiogalactopyranoside (IPTG).
   5329..5917    -  rep_origin     ori: high-copy-number ColE1/pMB1/pBR322/pUC origin of replication
   6088..6948    -  CDS            AmpR: β-lactamase; bla; confers resistance to ampicillin, carbenicillin, and related antibiotics
   6949..7053    -  promoter       AmpR promoter: bla
>Addgene plasmid #112060 | pcDNA3.1(+)-NES-ZapCV2 (cpV143) | addgene full sequence | sequence record 216934 | Addgene NGS Result
AGATCTCCCGATCCCCTATGGTGCACTCTCAGTACAATCTGCTCTGATGCCGCATAGTTAAGCCAGTATC
TGCTCCCTGCTTGTGTGTTGGAGGTCGCTGAGTAGTGCGCGAGCAAAATTTAAGCTACAACAAGGCAAGG
CTTGACCGACAATTGCATGAAGAATCTGCTTAGGGTTAGGCGTTTTGCGCTGCTTCGCGATGTACGGGCC
AGATATACGCGTTGACATTGATTATTGACTAGTTATTAATAGTAATCAATTACGGGGTCATTAGTTCATA
GCCCATATATGGAGTTCCGCGTTACATAACTTACGGTAAATGGCCCGCCTGGCTGACCGCCCAACGACCC
CCGCCCATTGACGTCAATAATGACGTATGTTCCCATAGTAACGCCAATAGGGACTTTCCATTGACGTCAA
TGGGTGGAGTATTTACGGTAAACTGCCCACTTGGCAGTACATCAAGTGTATCATATGCCAAGTACGCCCC
CTATTGACGTCAATGACGGTAAATGGCCCGCCTGGCATTATGCCCAGTACATGACCTTATGGGACTTTCC
TACTTGGCAGTACATCTACGTATTAGTCATCGCTATTACCATGGTGATGCGGTTTTGGCAGTACATCAAT
GGGCGTGGATAGCGGTTTGACTCACGGGGATTTCCAAGTCTCCACCCCATTGACGTCAATGGGAGTTTGT
TTTGGCACCAAAATCAACGGGACTTTCCAAAATGTCGTAACAACTCCGCCCCATTGACGCAAATGGGCGG
TAGGCGTGTACGGTGGGAGGTCTATATAAGCAGAGCTCTCTGGCTAACTAGAGAACCCACTGCTTACTGG
CTTATCGAAATTAATACGACTCACTATAGGGAGACCCAAGCTGGCTAGCGTTTAAACTTAAGCTTGGTAC
CGAGCATGCTTCAACTTCCTCCTCTTGAACGTCTTACTCTTTCGGATCCCATGGTGAGCAAGGGCGAGGA
GCTGTTCACCGGGGTGGTGCCCATCCTGGTCGAGCTGGACGGCGACGTAAACGGCCACAGGTTCAGCGTG
TCCGGCGAGGGCGAGGGCGATGCCACCTACGGCAAGCTGACCCTGAAGTTCATCTGCACCACCGGCAAGC
TGCCCGTGCCCTGGCCCACCCTCGTGACCACCCTGACCTGGGGCGTGCAGTGCTTCAGCCGCTACCCCGA
CCACATGAAGCAGCACGACTTCTTCAAGTCCGCCATGCCCGAAGGCTACGTCCAGGAGCGTACCATCTTC
TTCAAGGACGACGGCAACTACAAGACCCGCGCCGAGGTGAAGTTCGAGGGCGACACCCTGGTGAACCGCA
TCGAGCTGAAGGGCATCGACTTCAAGGAGGACGGCAACATCCTGGGGCACAAGCTGGAGTACAACTACAT
CAGCCACAACGTCTATATCACCGCCGACAAGCAGAAGAACGGCATCAAGGCCCACTTCAAGATCCGCCAC
AACATCGAGGACGGCAGCGTGCAGCTCGCCGACCACTACCAGCAGAACACCCCCATCGGCGACGGCCCCG
TGCTGCTGCCCGACAACCACTACCTGAGCACCCAGTCCGCCCTGAGCAAAGACCCCAACGAGAAGCGCGA
TCACATGGTCCTGCTGGAGTTCGTGACCGCCGCCCGCATGCATAAAAACAATGACTTAAAACACAAATGG
AAAGAATGTCCTGAGTCTTGTAGCTCACTATTTGACCTACAAAGACATCTTTTGAAGGATCATGTCTCTC
AAGATTTCAAACACCCTATGGAACCATTAGCTCATAATTGGGAGGACTGTGATTTCCTTGGAGATGATAC
ATGTTCCATAGTGAACCATATTAATTGTCAACATGGTATCGAGCTCATGGACGGCGGCGTGCAGCTCGCC
GACCACTACCAGCAGAACACCCCCATCGGCGACGGCCCCGTGCTGCTGCCCGACAACCACTACCTGAGCT
ACCAGTCCGCCCTGAGCAAAGACCCCAACGAGAAGCGCGATCACATGGTCCTGCTGGAGTTCGTGACCGC
CGCCGGGATCACTCTCGGCATGGACGAGCTGTACAAGGGTGGCAGCGGTGGCATGGTGAGCAAGGGCGAG
GAGCTGTTCACCGGGGTGGTGCCCATCCTGGTCGAGCTGGACGGCGACGTAAACGGCCACAAGTTCAGCG
TGTCCGGCGAGGGCGAGGGCGATGCCACCTACGGCAAGCTGACCCTGAAGCTGATCTGCACCACCGGCAA
GCTGCCCGTGCCCTGGCCCACCCTCGTGACCACCCTGGGCTACGGCCTGCAGTGCTTCGCCCGCTACCCC
GACCACATGAAGCAGCACGACTTCTTCAAGTCCGCCATGCCCGAAGGCTACGTCCAGGAGCGCACCATCT
TCTTCAAGGACGACGGCAACTACAAGACCCGCGCCGAGGTGAAGTTCGAGGGCGACACCCTGGTGAACCG
CATCGAGCTGAAGGGCATCGACTTCAAGGAGGACGGCAACATCCTGGGGCACAAGCTGGAGTACAACTAC
AACAGCCACAACGTCTATATCACCGCCGACAAGCAGAAGAACGGCATCAAGGCCAACTTCAAGATCCGCC
ACAACATCGAGTAAGAATTCTGCAGATATCCAGCACAGTGGCGGCCGCTCGAGTCTAGAGGGCCCGTTTA
AACCCGCTGATCAGCCTCGACTGTGCCTTCTAGTTGCCAGCCATCTGTTGTTTGCCCCTCCCCCGTGCCT
TCCTTGACCCTGGAAGGTGCCACTCCCACTGTCCTTTCCTAATAAAATGAGGAAATTGCATCGCATTGTC
TGAGTAGGTGTCATTCTATTCTGGGGGGTGGGGTGGGGCAGGACAGCAAGGGGGAGGATTGGGAAGACAA
TAGCAGGCATGCTGGGGATGCGGTGGGCTCTATGGCTTCTGAGGCGGAAAGAACCAGCTGGGGCTCTAGG
GGGTATCCCC
[124 nt withheld, positions 2951-3074]
C
[91 nt withheld, positions 3076-3166]
A
[49 nt withheld, positions 3168-3216]
CCTTTGACGTTGGAGTCCACGTTCTTT
[37 nt withheld, positions 3244-3280]
ACCCTATCTCGGTCTATTCTTTTGATTTATAAGGGATTTTGCCGATTTCGGCCTATTGGTTAAAAAATGA
GCTGATTTAACAAAAATTTAACGCGAATTAATTCTGTGGAATGTGTGTCAGTTAGGGTGTGGAAAGTCCC
CAGGCTCCCCAGCAGGCAGAAGTATGCAAAGCATGCATCTCAATTAGTCAGCAACCAGGTGTGGAAAGTC
CCCAGGCTCCCCAGCAGGCAGAAGTATGCAAAGCATGCATCTCAATTAGTCAGCAACCATAGTCCCGCCC
CTAACTCCGCCCATCCCGCCCCTAACTCCGCCCAGTTCCGCCCATTCTCCGCCCCATGGCTGACTAATTT
TTTTTATTTATGCAGAGGCCGAGGCCGCCTCTGCCTCTGAGCTATTCCAGAAGTAGTGAGGAGGCTTTTT
TGGAGGCCTAGGCTTTTGCAAAAAGCTCCCGGGAGCTTGTATATCCATTTTCGGATCTGATCAAGAGACA
GGATGAGGATCGTTTCGCATGATTGAACAAGATGGATTGCACGCAGGTTCTCCGGCCGCTTGGGTGGAGA
GGCTATTCGGCTATGACTGGGCACAACAGACAATCGGCTGCTCTGATGCCGCCGTGTTCCGGCTGTCAGC
GCAGGGGCGCCCGGTTCTTTTTGTCAAGACCGACCTGTCCGGTGCCCTGAATGAACTGCAGGACGAGGCA
GCGCGGCTATCGTGGCTGGCCACGACGGGCGTTCCTTGCGCAGCTGTGCTCGACGTTGTCACTGAAGCGG
GAAGGGACTGGCTGCTATTGGGCGAAGTGCCGGGGCAGGATCTCCTGTCATCTCACCTTGCTCCTGCCGA
GAAAGTATCCATCATGGCTGATGCAATGCGGCGGCTGCATACGCTTGATCCGGCTACCTGCCCATTCGAC
CACCAAGCGAAACATCGCATCGAGCGAGCACGTACTCGGATGGAAGCCGGTCTTGTCGATCAGGATGATC
TGGACGAAGAGCATCAGGGGCTCGCGCCAGCCGAACTGTTCGCCAGGCTCAAGGCGCGCATGCCCGACGG
CGAGGATCTCGTCGTGACCCATGGCGATGCCTGCTTGCCGAATATCATGGTGGAAAATGGCCGCTTTTCT
GGATTCATCGACTGTGGCCGGCTGGGTGTGGCGGACCGCTATCAGGACATAGCGTTGGCTACCCGTGATA
TTGCTGAAGAGCTTGGCGGCGAATGGGCTGACCGCTTCCTCGTGCTTTACGGTATCGCCGCTCCCGATTC
GCAGCGCATCGCCTTCTATCGCCTTCTTGACGAGTTCTTCTGAGCGGGACTCTGGGGTTCGAAATGACCG
ACCAAGCGACGCCCAACCTGCCATCACGAGATTTCGATTCCACCGCCGCCTTCTATGAAAGGTTGGGCTT
CGGAATCGTTTTCCGGGACGCCGGCTGGATGATCCTCCAGCGCGGGGATCTCATGCTGGAGTTCTTCGCC
CACCCCAACTTGTTTATTGCAGCTTATAATGGTTACAAATAAAGCAATAGCATCACAAATTTCACAAATA
AAGCATTTTTTTCACTGCATTCTAGTTGTGGTTTGTCCAAACTCATCAATGTATCTTATCATGTCTGTAT
ACCGTCGACCTCTAGCTAGAGCTTGGCGTAATCATGGTCATAGCTGTTTCCTGTGTGAAATTGTTATCCG
CTCACAATTCCACACAACATACGAGCCGGAAGCATAAAGTGTAAAGCCTGGGGTGCCTAATGAGTGAGCT
AACTCACATTAATTGCGTTGCGCTCACTGCCCGCTTTCCAGTCGGGAAACCTGTCGTGCCAGCTGCATTA
ATGAATCGGCCAACGCGCGGGGAGAGGCGGTTTGCGTATTGGGCGCTCTTCCGCTTCCTCGCTCACTGAC
TCGCTGCGCTCGGTCGTTCGGCTGCGGCGAGCGGTATCAGCTCACTCAAAGGCGGTAATACGGTTATCCA
CAGAATCAGGGGATAACGCAGGAAAGAACATGTGAGCAAAAGGCCAGCAAAAGGCCAGGAACCGTAAAAA
GGCCGCGTTGCTGGCGTTTTTCCATAGGCTCCGCCCCCCTGACGAGCATCACAAAAATCGACGCTCAAGT
CAGAGGTGGCGAAACCCGACAGGACTATAAAGATACCAGGCGTTTCCCCCTGGAAGCTCCCTCGTGCGCT
CTCCTGTTCCGACCCTGCCGCTTACCGGATACCTGTCCGCCTTTCTCCCTTCGGGAAGCGTGGCGCTTTC
TCATAGCTCACGCTGTAGGTATCTCAGTTCGGTGTAGGTCGTTCGCTCCAAGCTGGGCTGTGTGCACGAA
CCCCCCGTTCAGCCCGACCGCTGCGCCTTATCCGGTAACTATCGTCTTGAGTCCAACCCGGTAAGACACG
ACTTATCGCCACTGGCAGCAGCCACTGGTAACAGGATTAGCAGAGCGAGGTATGTAGGCGGTGCTACAGA
GTTCTTGAAGTGGTGGCCTAACTACGGCTACACTAGAAGAACAGTATTTGGTATCTGCGCTCTGCTGAAG
CCAGTTACCTTCGGAAAAAGAGTTGGTAGCTCTTGATCCGGCAAACAAACCACCGCTGGTAGCGGTGGTT
TTTTTGTTTGCAAGCAGCAGATTACGCGCAGAAAAAAAGGATCTCAAGAAGATCCTTTGATCTTTTCTAC
GGGGTCTGACGCTCAGTGGAACGAAAACTCACGTTAAGGGATTTTGGTCATGAGATTATCAAAAAGGATC
TTCACCTAGATCCTTTTAAATTAAAAATGAAGTTTTAAATCAATCTAAAGTATATATGAGTAAACTTGGT
CTGACAGTTACCAATGCTTAATCAGTGAGGCACCTATCTCAGCGATCTGTCTATTTCGTTCATCCATAGT
TGCCTGACTCCCCGTCGTGTAGATAACTACGATACGGGAGGGCTTACCATCTGGCCCCAGTGCTGCAATG
ATACCGCGAGACCCACGCTCACCGGCTCCAGATTTATCAGCAATAAACCAGCCAGCCGGAAGGGCCGAGC
GCAGAAGTGGTCCTGCAACTTTATCCGCCTCCATCCAGTCTATTAATTGTTGCCGGGAAGCTAGAGTAAG
TAGTTCGCCAGTTAATAGTTTGCGCAACGTTGTTGCCATTGCTACAGGCATCGTGGTGTCACGCTCGTCG
TTTGGTATGGCTTCATTCAGCTCCGGTTCCCAACGATCAAGGCGAGTTACATGATCCCCCATGTTGTGCA
AAAAAGCGGTTAGCTCCTTCGGTCCTCCGATCGTTGTCAGAAGTAAGTTGGCCGCAGTGTTATCACTCAT
GGTTATGGCAGCACTGCATAATTCTCTTACTGTCATGCCATCCGTAAGATGCTTTTCTGTGACTGGTGAG
TACTCAACCAAGTCATTCTGAGAATAGTGTATGCGGCGACCGAGTTGCTCTTGCCCGGCGTCAATACGGG
ATAATACCGCGCCACATAGCAGAACTTTAAAAGTGCTCATCATTGGAAAACGTTCTTCGGGGCGAAAACT
CTCAAGGATCTTACCGCTGTTGAGATCCAGTTCGATGTAACCCACTCGTGCACCCAACTGATCTTCAGCA
TCTTTTACTTTCACCAGCGTTTCTGGGTGAGCAAAAACAGGAAGGCAAAATGCCGCAAAAAAGGGAATAA
GGGCGACACGGAAATGTTGAATACTCATACTCTTCCTTTTTCAATATTATTGAAGCATTTATCAGGGTTA
TTGTCTCATGAGCGGATACATATTTGAATGTATTTAGAAAAATAAACAAATAGGGGTTCCGCGCACATTT
CCCCGAAAAGTGCCACCTGACGTCGACGGATCGGG
