>Addgene plasmid #112060 | pcDNA3.1(+)-NES-ZapCV2 (cpV143) | depositor partial sequence | sequence record 210874 | NES-ZapCV2 Sensor sequence
GGTACCGAGCATGCTTCAACTTCCTCCTCTTGAACGTCTTACTCTTTCGGATCCCATGGTGAGCAAGGGC
GAGGAGCTGTTCACCGGGGTGGTGCCCATCCTGGTCGAGCTGGACGGCGACGTAAACGGCCACAGGTTCA
GCGTGTCCGGCGAGGGCGAGGGCGATGCCACCTACGGCAAGCTGACCCTGAAGTTCATCTGCACCACCGG
CAAGCTGCCCGTGCCCTGGCCCACCCTCGTGACCACCCTGACCTGGGGCGTGCAGTGCTTCAGCCGCTAC
CCCGACCACATGAAGCAGCACGACTTCTTCAAGTCCGCCATGCCCGAAGGCTACGTCCAGGAGCGTACCA
TCTTCTTCAAGGACGACGGCAACTACAAGACCCGCGCCGAGGTGAAGTTCGAGGGCGACACCCTGGTGAA
CCGCATCGAGCTGAAGGGCATCGACTTCAAGGAGGACGGCAACATCCTGGGGCACAAGCTGGAGTACAAC
TACATCAGCCACAACGTCTATATCACCGCCGACAAGCAGAAGAACGGCATCAAGGCCCACTTCAAGATCC
GCCACAACATCGAGGACGGCAGCGTGCAGCTCGCCGACCACTACCAGCAGAACACCCCCATCGGCGACGG
CCCCGTGCTGCTGCCCGACAACCACTACCTGAGCACCCAGTCCGCCCTGAGCAAAGACCCCAACGAGAAG
CGCGATCACATGGTCCTGCTGGAGTTCGTGACCGCCGCCCGCATGCATAAAAACAATGACTTAAAACACA
AATGGAAAGAATGTCCTGAGTCTTGTAGCTCACTATTTGACCTACAAAGACATCTTTTGAAGGATCATGT
CTCTCAAGATTTCAAACACCCTATGGAACCATTAGCTCATAATTGGGAGGACTGTGATTTCCTTGGAGAT
GATACATGTTCCATAGTGAACCATATTAATTGTCAACATGGTATCGAGCTCATGGACGGCGGCGTGCAGC
TCGCCGACCACTACCAGCAGAACACCCCCATCGGCGACGGCCCCGTGCTGCTGCCCGACAACCACTACCT
GAGCTACCAGTCCGCCCTGAGCAAAGACCCCAACGAGAAGCGCGATCACATGGTCCTGCTGGAGTTCGTG
ACCGCCGCCGGGATCACTCTCGGCATGGACGAGCTGTACAAGGGTGGCAGCGGTGGCATGGTGAGCAAGG
GCGAGGAGCTGTTCACCGGGGTGGTGCCCATCCTGGTCGAGCTGGACGGCGACGTAAACGGCCACAAGTT
CAGCGTGTCCGGCGAGGGCGAGGGCGATGCCACCTACGGCAAGCTGACCCTGAAGCTGATCTGCACCACC
GGCAAGCTGCCCGTGCCCTGGCCCACCCTCGTGACCACCCTGGGCTACGGCCTGCAGTGCTTCGCCCGCT
ACCCCGACCACATGAAGCAGCACGACTTCTTCAAGTCCGCCATGCCCGAAGGCTACGTCCAGGAGCGCAC
CATCTTCTTCAAGGACGACGGCAACTACAAGACCCGCGCCGAGGTGAAGTTCGAGGGCGACACCCTGGTG
AACCGCATCGAGCTGAAGGGCATCGACTTCAAGGAGGACGGCAACATCCTGGGGCACAAGCTGGAGTACA
ACTACAACAGCCACAACGTCTATATCACCGCCGACAAGCAGAAGAACGGCATCAAGGCCAACTTCAAGAT
CCGCCACAACATCGAGTAAGAATTC
